>Addgene plasmid #147044 | pnYC-NpG_N | depositor full sequence | sequence record 289491 | Full Sequence
GGTATGGCAATGAAAGACGGTGAGCTGGTGATATGGGATAGTGTTCACCCTTGTTACACCGTTTTCCATG
AGCAAACTGAAACGTTTTCATCGCTCTGGAGTGAATACCACGACGATTTCCGGCAGTTTCTACACATATA
TTCGCAAGATGTGGCGTGTTACGGTGAAAACCTGGCCTATTTCCCTAAAGGGTTTATTGAGAATATGTTT
TTCGTCTCAGCCAATCCCTGGGTGAGTTTCACCAGTTTTGATTTAAACGTGGCCAATATGGACAACTTCT
TCGCCCCCGTTTTCACCATGGGCAAATATTATACGCAAGGCGACAAGGTGCTGATGCCGCTGGCGATTCA
GGTTCATCATGCCGTCTGTGATGGCTTCCATGTCGGCAGAATGCTTAATGAATTACAACAGTACTGCGAT
GAGTGGCAGGGCGGGGCGTAATTTTTTTAAGGCAGTTATTGGTGCCCTTAAACGCCTGGTGCTACGCCTG
AATAAGTGATAATAAGCGGATGAATGGCAGAAATTCGAAAGCAAATTCGACCCGGTCGTCGGTTCAGGGC
AGGGTCGTTAAATAGCCGCTTATGTCTATTGCTGGTTTACCGGTTTATTGACTACCGGAAGCAGTGTGAC
CGTGTGCTTCTCAAATGCCTGAGGCCAGTTTGCTCAGGCTCTCCCCGTGGAGGTAATAATTGACGATATG
ATCATTTATTCTGCCTCCCAGAGCCTGATAAAAACGGTTAGCGCTTCGTTAATACAGATGTAGGTGTTCC
ACAGGGTAGCCAGCAGCATCCTGCGATGCAGATCCGGAACATAATGGTGCAGGGCGCTTGTTTCGGCGTG
GGTATGGTGGCAGGCCCCGTGGCCGGGGGACTGTTGGGCGCTGCCGGCACCTGTCCTACGAGTTGCATGA
TAAAGAAGACAGTCATAAGTGCGGCGACGATAGTCATGCCCCGCGCCCACCGGAAGGAGCTACCGGACAG
CGGTGCGGACTGTTGTAACTCAGAATAAGAAATGAGGCCGCTCATGGCGTTGACTCTCAGTCATAGTATC
GTGGTATCACCGGTTGGTTCCACTCTCTGTTGCGGGCAACTTCAGCAGCACGTAGGGGACTTCCGCGTTT
CCAGACTTTACGAAACACGGAAACCGAAGACCATTCATGTTGTTGCTCAGGTCGCAGACGTTTTGCAGCA
GCAGTCGCTTCACGTTCGCTCGCGTATCGGTGATTCATTCTGCTAACCAGTAAGGCAACCCCGCCAGCCT
AGCCGGGTCCTCAACGACAGGAGCACGATCATGCGCACCCGTGGCCAGGACCCAACGCTGCCCGAGATGC
GCCGCGTGCGGCTGCTGGAGATGGCGGACGCGATGGATATGTTCTGCCAAGGGTTGGTTTGCGCATTCAC
AGTTCTCCGCAAGAATTGATTGGCTCCAATTCTTGGAGTGGTGAATCCGTTAGCGAGGTGCCGCCGGCTT
CCATTCAGGTCGAGGTGGCCCGGCTCCATGCACCGCGACGCAACGCGGGGAGGCAGACAAGGTATAGGGC
GGCGCCTACAATCCATGCCAACCCGTTCCATGTGCTCGCCGAGGCGGCATAAATCGCCGTGACGATCAGC
GGTCCAGTGATCGAAGTTAGGCTGGTAAGAGCCGCGAGCGATCCTTGAAGCTGTCCCTGATGGTCGTCAT
CTACCTGCCTGGACAGCATGGCCTGCAACGCGGGCATCCCGATGCCGCCGGAAGCGAGAAGAATCATAAT
GGGGAAGGCCATCCAGCCTCGCGTCGCGAACGCCAGCAAGACGTAGCCCAGCGCGTCGGCCGCCATGCCG
GCGATAATGGCCTGCTTCTCGCCGAAACGTTTGGTGGCGGGACCAGTGACGAAGGCTTGAGCGAGGGCGT
GCAAGATTCCGAATACCGCAAGCGACAGGCCGATCATCGTCGCGCTCCAGCGAAAGCGGTCCTCGCCGAA
AATGACCCAGAGCGCTGCCGGCACCTGTCCTACGAGTTGCATGATAAAGAAGACAGTCATAAGTGCGGCG
ACGATAGTCATGCCCCGCGCCCACCGGAAGGAGCTGACTGGGTTGAAGGCTCTCAAGGGCATCGGTCGAC
GCTCTCCCTTATGCGACTCCTGCATTAGGAAGCAGCCCAGTAGTAGGTTGAGGCCGTTGAGCACCGCCGC
CGCAAGGAATGGTGCATGCAAGGAGATGGCGCCCAACAGTCCCCCGGCCACGGGGCCTGCCACCATACCC
ACGCCGAAACAAGCGCTCATGAGCCCGAAGTGGCGAGCCCGATCTTCCCCATCGGTGATGTCGGCGATAT
AGGCGCCAGCAACCGCACCTGTGGCGCCGGTGATGCCGGCCACGATGCGTCCGGCGTAGAGGATCAGACT
AAGATCTCGATCCCGCGAAATTAATACGACTCACTATAGGGGAATTGTGAGCGGATAACAATTCCCCACT
AGTAATAATTTTGTTTAACTTTAAGAAGGAGATATACCATGGCCCCTATACTAGGTTATTGGAAAATTAA
GGGCCTTGTGCAACCCACTCGACTTCTTTTGGAATATCTTGAAGAAAAATATGAAGAGCATTTGTATGAG
CGCGATGAAGGTGATAAATGGCGAAACAAAAAGTTTGAATTGGGTTTGGAGTTTCCCAATCTTCCTTATT
ATATTGATGGTGATGTTAAATTAACACAGTCTATGGCCATCATACGTTATATAGCTGACAAGCACAACAT
GTTGGGTGGTTGTCCAAAAGAGCGTGCAGAGATTTCAATGCTTGAAGGAGCGGTTTTGGATATTAGATAC
GGTGTTTCGAGAATTGCATATAGTAAAGACTTTGAAACTCTCAAAGTTGATTTTCTTAGCAAGCTACCTG
AAATGCTGAAAATGTTCGAAGATCGTTTATGTCATAAAACATATTTAAATGGTGATCATGTAACCCATCC
TGACTTCATGTTGTATGACGCTCTTGATGTTGTTTTATACATGGACCCAATGTGCCTGGATGCGTTCCCA
AAATTAGTTTGTTTTAAAAAACGTATTGAAGCTATCCCACAAATTGATAAGTACTTGAAATCCAGCAAGT
ATATAGCATGGCCTTTGCAGGGCTGGCAAGCCACGTTTGGTGGTGGCGACCATCCGCCAAAATCGGATGG
TACCGGCAGCGGCCTGGAAGTTCTGTTCCAGGGGCCCCATATGCTCGAGCTTAAGCAATTGGGATCCTAA
TAGTCTAGAGCTAGCCCTAGGAGATCCGGCTGCTAACAAAGCCCGAAAGGAAGCTGAGTTGGCTGCTGCC
ACCGCTGAGCAATAACTAGCATAACCCCTTGGGGCCTCTAAACGGGTCTTGAGGGGTTTTTTGCTGAAAG
GAGGAACTATATCCGGATATCCCGCAAGAGGCCCGGCAGTACCGGCATAACCAAGCCTATGCCTACAGCA
TCCAGGGTGACGGTGCCGAGGATGACGATGAGCGCATTGTTAGATTTCATACACGGTGCCTGACTGCGTT
AGCAATTTAACTGTGATAAACTACCGCATTAAAGCTTATCGATGATAAGCTGTCAAACATGAGAATTACA
ACTTATATCGTATGGGGCTGACTTCAGGTGCTACATTTGAAGAGATAAATTGCACTGAAATCAAGAAATA
TTTTATCTGATTAATAAGATGATCTTCTTGAGATCGTTTTGGTCTGCGCGTAATCTCTTGCTCTGAAAAC
GAAAAAACCGCCTTGCAGGGCGGTTTTTCGAAGGTTCTCTGAGCTACCAACTCTTTGAACCGAGGTAACT
GGCTTGGAGGAGCGCAGTCACCAAAACTTGTCCTTTCAGTTTAGCCTTAACCGGCGCATGACTTCAAGAC
TAACTCCTCTAAATCAATTACCAGTGGCTGCTGCCAGTGGTGCTTTTGCATGTCTTTCCGGGTTGGACTC
AAGACGATAGTTACCGGATAAGGCGCAGCGGTCGGACTGAACGGGGGGTTCGTGCATACAGTCCAGCTTG
GAGCGAACTGCCTACCCGGAACTGAGTGTCAGGCGTGGAATGAGACAAACGCGGCCATAACAGCGGAATG
ACACCGGTAAACCGAAAGGCAGGAACAGGAGAGCGCACGAGGGAGCCGCCAGGGGGAAACGCCTGGTATC
TTTATAGTCCTGTCGGGTTTCGCCACCACTGATTTGAGCGTCAGATTTCGTGATGCTTGTCAGGGGGGCG
GAGCCTATGGAAAAACGGCTTTGCCGCGGCCCTCTCACTTCCCTGTTAAGTATCTTCCTGGCATCTTCCA
GGAAATCTCCGCCCCGTTCGTAAGCCATTTCCGCTCGCCGCAGTCGAACGACCGAGCGTAGCGAGTCAGT
GAGCGAGGAAGCGGAATATATCCTGTATCACATATTCTGCTGACGCACCGGTGCAGCCTTTTTTCTCCTG
CCACATGAAGCACTTCACTGACACCCTCATCAGTGCCAACATAGTAAGCCAGTATACACTCCCCTAGCGC
TGATGTCCGGCGGTGCTTTTGCCGTTACGCACCACCCCGTCAGTAGCTGAACAGGAGGGACAGCTGATAG
AAACAGAAGCCACTGGAGCACCTCAAAAACACCATCATACACTAAATCAGTAAGTTGGCAGCATCACCCG
ACGCACTTTGCGCCGAATAAATACCTGTGACGGAAGATCACTTCGCAGAATAAATAAATCCTGGTGTCCC
TGTTGATACCGGGAAGCCCTGGGCCAACTTTTGGCGAAAATGAGACGTTGATCGGCACGTAAGAGGTTCC
AACTTTCACCATAATGAAATAAGATCACTACCGGGCGTATTTTTTGAGTTATCGAGATTTTCAGGAGCTA
AGGAAGCTAAAATGGAGAAAAAAATCACTGGATATACCACCGTTGATATATCCCAATGGCATCGTAAAGA
ACATTTTGAGGCATTTCAGTCAGTTGCTCAATGTACCTATAACCAGACCGTTCAGCTGGATATTACGGCC
TTTTTAAAGACCGTAAAGAAAAATAAGCACAAGTTTTATCCGGCCTTTATTCACATTCTTGCCCGCCTGA
TGAATGCTCATCCGGAATTC
Features (pLannotate 1.2.2; 17 found; start..end, strand, type, name):
    739..834     -  CDS            resD (fragment): REDF_ECOLI - Also known as D. Protein inferred from homology: Swiss-Prot protein existence level 3. Acts as a repressor of transcription and as a site-specific resolvase that cleaves at the RfsF site. From Escherichia coli (strain K12).
    824..881     +  CDS            TcR (fragment): tetracycline efflux protein; tet; confers resistance to tetracycline
    878..971     -  CDS            TcR (fragment): tetracycline efflux protein; tet; confers resistance to tetracycline
   1475..2375    -  CDS            TcR (fragment): tetracycline efflux protein; tet; confers resistance to tetracycline
   2402..2420    +  promoter       T7 promoter: promoter for bacteriophage T7 RNA polymerase
   2421..2445    +  protein_bind   lac operator: The lac repressor binds to the lac operator to inhibit transcription in E. coli. This inhibition can be relieved by adding lactose or isopropyl-β-D-thiogalactopyranoside (IPTG). lac repressor encoded by lacI
   2460..2482    +  RBS            RBS: efficient ribosome binding site from bacteriophage T7 gene 10 (Olins and Rangwala, 1989)
   2493..3143    +  CDS            GST: glutathione S-transferase from Schistosoma japonicum
   3249..3298    +  CDS            SET1 (fragment): solubility-enhancement tag derived from T7 phage gene 10B
   3306..3353    +  terminator     T7 terminator: transcription terminator for bacteriophage T7 RNA polymerase
   3376..3480    -  CDS            TcR (fragment): tetracycline efflux protein; tet; confers resistance to tetracycline
   3528..3556    -  promoter       tet promoter: E. coli promoter for tetracycline efflux protein gene
   3668..4213    +  rep_origin     p15A ori: Plasmids containing the medium-copy-number p15A origin of replication can be propagated in E. coli cells that contain a second plasmid with the ColE1 origin.
   4301..4356    +  rep_origin     RSF ori (fragment): Plasmids containing the RSF 1030 origin of replication can be propagated in E. coli cells that contain additional plasmids with compatible origins.
   4475..4618    -  mobile_element IS1 (fragment): prokaryotic transposable element IS1
   4739..4841    +  promoter       cat promoter: promoter of the E. coli cat gene encoding chloramphenicol acetyltransferase
   4842..441     +  CDS            CmR (across the origin): chloramphenicol acetyltransferase; cat; confers resistance to chloramphenicol
