[The description below was written by a language model from this plasmid's Addgene catalogue record and pLannotate feature annotations shown in this document.]
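Description:
pnYC-NpG_N is an empty bacterial expression backbone of about 5.1 kb, built on the pnYC vector and intended for IPTG-inducible protein production in E. coli strains that supply T7 RNA polymerase. It replicates from a p15A origin, recorded as low copy, and is selected with chloramphenicol through a cat promoter-driven chloramphenicol acetyltransferase gene that spans the numbering origin of the sequence. Because p15A is compatible with ColE1-type origins, the plasmid can be maintained alongside a second expression vector. This fits the co-expression strategy for assembling multiprotein complexes described in the associated publication.

The expression cassette consists of a T7 promoter followed directly by a lac operator, so transcription is repressed by lac repressor until induction. A T7 gene 10 ribosome binding site, a Schistosoma japonicum glutathione S-transferase (GST) coding sequence and a T7 terminator follow. No insert is present. The gap between the GST reading frame and the terminator presumably holds the cloning region, so that an inserted gene would be expressed as an N-terminal GST fusion suitable for glutathione affinity purification and improved solubility. However, the record does not annotate cloning sites or any protease cleavage site. A short match to a T7 gene 10-derived tag lies just upstream of the terminator.

The remaining annotations are several disrupted tetracycline-resistance gene fragments, a tet promoter, and partial resD, IS1 and RSF origin matches. These look like nonfunctional remnants of the parental backbone, with the T7 cassette apparently inserted into the former tetracycline gene. The depositor sequence may be theoretical rather than fully verified.
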