Addgene plasmid #147044: pnYC-NpG_N
Purpose: (Empty Backbone) Bacterial Expression vector
Depositing lab: Elisa Izaurralde. Depositing organization: Max Planck Institute for Developmental Biology. Publication: Deciphering correct strategies for multiprotein complex assembly by co-expression: application to complexes as large as the histone octamer. Diebold ML, Fribourg S, Koch M, Metzger T, Romier C. J Struct Biol. 2011 Aug;175(2):178-88. doi: 10.1016/j.jsb.2011.02.001. Epub 2011 Feb 12. PubMed 21320604.
Backbone
  Vector backbone: pnYC
  Vector type: Bacterial Expression
Growth in bacteria
  Bacterial resistance: Chloramphenicol, 25 μg/mL
  Growth temperature: 37°C
  Growth strain: DH5alpha
  Copy number: Low Copy
Gene/Insert
  Gene/Insert name: None
Terms and licenses: Academic/Nonprofit Terms; Industry Terms: Not Available to Industry
Depositor comments: Plasmids from this collection were made available to the research community and donated after the lab closed. Please note that the sequence provided by the depositing laboratory may be theoretical/predicted or based on Sanger sequencing results. There may be discrepancies between sequencing results obtained by Addgene and the depositor sequence. If an Addgene verified sequence is not available, please contact before placing your order to request that our lab fully sequence the plasmid.
How to cite: pnYC-NpG_N was a gift from Elisa Izaurralde (Addgene plasmid # 147044 ; http://n2t.net/addgene:147044 ; RRID:Addgene_147044)
